>Addgene plasmid #127525 | INCTbiosyn-p35S-GFP(rc)9 | addgene full sequence | sequence record 250840 | Addgene NGS Result
ACGCCAGGGTTTTCCCAGTCACGACGTTGTAAAACGACGGCCAGTGCCAAGCTTGCATGCCTGCAGGTCG
ACTCTAGAGGATCCCCTAATTCATCAAATTATAACTATATAGACCCTAATTTCATATGAGACTTTTCAAC
AAAGGGTAATATCCGGAAACCTCCTCGGATTCCATTGCCCAGCTATCTGTCACTTTATTGTGAAGATAGT
GGAAAAGGAAGGTGGCTCCTACAAATGCCATCATTGCGATAAAGGAAAGGCCATCGTTGAAGATGCCTCT
GCCGACAGTGGTCCCAAAGATGGACCCCCACCCACGAGGAGCATCGTGGAAAAAGAAGACGTTCCAACCA
CGTCTTCAAAGCAAGTGGATTGATGTGATATCTCCACTGACGTAAGGGATGACGCACAATCCCACTATCC
TTCGCAAGACCCTTCCTCTATATAAGGAAGTTCATTTCATTTGGAGAGGACTAACTGTGCCAAATTATCT
TCCAAACTCCTAATCCAATTTTTATATTGCGAAAAATAATTGGCGAACGAGGTAACTGGATACCTCATCC
GCCAATTAAAATTTGTTACTTGTACAGCTCGTCCATGCCGAGAGTGATCCCGGCGGCGGTCACGAACTCC
AGCAGGACCATGTGATCGCGCTTCTCGTTGGGGTCTTTGCTCAGGGCGGACTGGGTGCTCAGGTAGTGGT
TGTCGGGCAGCAGCACGGGGCCGTCGCCGATGGGGGTGTTCTGCTGGTAGTGGTCGGCGAGCTGCACGCT
GCCGTCCTCGATGTTGTGGCGGATCTTGAAGTTCACCTTGATGCCGTTCTTCTGCTTGTCGGCCATGATA
TAGACGTTGTGGCTGTTGTAGTTGTACTCCAGCTTGTGCCCCAGGATGTTGCCGTCCTCCTTGAAGTCGA
TGCCCTTCAGCTCGATGCGGTTCACCAGGGTGTCGCCCTCGAACTTCACCTCGGCGCGGGTCTTGTAGTT
GCCGTCGTCCTTGAAGAAGATGGTGCGCTCCTGGACGTAGCCTTCGGGCATGGCGGACTTGAAGAAGTCG
TGCTGCTTCATGTGGTCGGGGTAGCGGCTGAAGCACTGCACGCCGTAGGTGAAGGTGGTCACGAGGGTGG
GCCAGGGCACGGGCAGCTTGCCGGTGGTGCAGATGAACTTCAGGGTCAGCTTGCCGTAGGTGGCATCGCC
CTCGCCCTCGCCGGACACGCTGAACTTGTGGCCGTTTACGTCGCCGTCCAGCTCGACCAGGATGGGCACC
ACCCCGGTGAACAGCTCCTCGCCCTTGCTCACCATTAATTGGAAGTTCGGAATAACTATGCAGATACCTG
ATACACACTTCCAACAAAAACAACCACGAATTTCCCCGATCGTTCAAACATTTGGCAATAAAGTTTCTTA
AGATTGAATCCTGTTGCCGGTCTTGCGATGATTATCATATAATTTCTGTTGAATTACGTTAAGCATGTAA
TATTTAACATGTAATGCATGACGTTATTTATGAGATGGGTTTTTATGATTAGAGTCCCGCAATTATACAT
TTAATACGCGATAGAAAACAAAATATCGCGCGCAAACTTGGATAAATTATCGCGCGCGGTGTCATCTATG
AGGACTAGATCGGGGTACCGAGCTCGAATTCGTAATCATGTCATAGCTGTTTCCTGTGTGAAATTGTTAT
CCGCTCACAATTCCACACAACATACGAGCCGGAAGCATAAAGTGTAAAGCCTGGGGTGCCTAATGAGTGA
GCTAACTCACATTAATTGCGTTGCGCTCACTGCCCGCTTTCCAGTCGGGAAACCTGTCGTGCCAGCTGCA
TTAATGAATCGGCCAACGCGCGGGGAGAGGCGGTTTGCGTATTGGGCGCTCTTCCGCTTCCTCGCTCACT
GACTCGCTGCGCTCGGTCGTTCGGCTGCGGCGAGCGGTATCAGCTCACTCAAAGGCGGTAATACGGTTAT
CCACAGAATCAGGGGATAACGCAGGAAAGAACATGTGAGCAAAAGGCCAGCAAAAGGCCAGGAACCGTAA
AAAGGCCGCGTTGCTGGCGTTTTTCCATAGGCTCCGCCCCCCTGACGAGCATCACAAAAATCGACGCTCA
AGTCAGAGGTGGCGAAACCCGACAGGACTATAAAGATACCAGGCGTTTCCCCCTGGAAGCTCCCTCGTGC
GCTCTCCTGTTCCGACCCTGCCGCTTACCGGATACCTGTCCGCCTTTCTCCCTTCGGGAAGCGTGGCGCT
TTCTCATAGCTCACGCTGTAGGTATCTCAGTTCGGTGTAGGTCGTTCGCTCCAAGCTGGGCTGTGTGCAC
GAACCCCCCGTTCAGCCCGACCGCTGCGCCTTATCCGGTAACTATCGTCTTGAGTCCAACCCGGTAAGAC
ACGACTTATCGCCACTGGCAGCAGCCACTGGTAACAGGATTAGCAGAGCGAGGTATGTAGGCGGTGCTAC
AGAGTTCTTGAAGTGGTGGCCTAACTACGGCTACACTAGAAGAACAGTATTTGGTATCTGCGCTCTGCTG
AAGCCAGTTACCTTCGGAAAAAGAGTTGGTAGCTCTTGATCCGGCAAACAAACCACCGCTGGTAGCGGTG
GTTTTTTTGTTTGCAAGCAGCAGATTACGCGCAGAAAAAAAGGATCTCAAGAAGATCCTTTGATCTTTTC
TACGGGGTCTGACGCTCAGTGGAACGAAAACTCACGTTAAGGGATTTTGGTCATGAGATTATCAAAAAGG
ATCTTCACCTAGATCCTTTTAAATTAAAAATGAAGTTTTAAATCAATCTAAAGTATATATGAGTAAACTT
GGTCTGACAGTTACCAATGCTTAATCAGTGAGGCACCTATCTCAGCGATCTGTCTATTTCGTTCATCCAT
AGTTGCCTGACTCCCCGTCGTGTAGATAACTACGATACGGGAGGGCTTACCATCTGGCCCCAGTGCTGCA
ATGATACCGCGAGACCCACGCTCACCGGCTCCAGATTTATCAGCAATAAACCAGCCAGCCGGAAGGGCCG
AGCGCAGAAGTGGTCCTGCAACTTTATCCGCCTCCATCCAGTCTATTAATTGTTGCCGGGAAGCTAGAGT
AAGTAGTTCGCCAGTTAATAGTTTGCGCAACGTTGTTGCCATTGCTACAGGCATCGTGGTGTCACGCTCG
TCGTTTGGTATGGCTTCATTCAGCTCCGGTTCCCAACGATCAAGGCGAGTTACATGATCCCCCATGTTGT
GCAAAAAAGCGGTTAGCTCCTTCGGTCCTCCGATCGTTGTCAGAAGTAAGTTGGCCGCAGTGTTATCACT
CATGGTTATGGCAGCACTGCATAATTCTCTTACTGTCATGCCATCCGTAAGATGCTTTTCTGTGACTGGT
GAGTACTCAACCAAGTCATTCTGAGAATAGTGTATGCGGCGACCGAGTTGCTCTTGCCCGGCGTCAATAC
GGGATAATACCGCGCCACATAGCAGAACTTTAAAAGTGCTCATCATTGGAAAACGTTCTTCGGGGCGAAA
ACTCTCAAGGATCTTACCGCTGTTGAGATCCAGTTCGATGTAACCCACTCGTGCACCCAACTGATCTTCA
GCATCTTTTACTTTCACCAGCGTTTCTGGGTGAGCAAAAACAGGAAGGCAAAATGCCGCAAAAAAGGGAA
TAAGGGCGACACGGAAATGTTGAATACTCATACTCTTCCTTTTTCAATATTATTGAAGCATTTATCAGGG
TTATTGTCTCATGAGCGGATACATATTTGAATGTATTTAGAAAAATAAACAAATAGGGGTTCCGCGCACA
TTTCCCCGAAAAGTGCCACCTGACGTCTAAGAAACCATTATTATCATGACATTAACCTATAAAAATAGGC
GTATCACGAGGCCCTTTCGTCTCGCGCGTTTCGGTGATGACGGTGAAAACCTCTGACACATGCAGCTCCC
GGAGACGGTCACAGCTTGTCTGTAAGCGGATGCCGGGAGCAGACAAGCCCGTCAGGGCGCGTCAGCGGGT
GTTGGCGGGTGTCGGGGCTGGCTTAACTATGCGGCATCAGAGCAGATTGTACTGAGAGTGCACCATATGC
GGTGTGAAATACCGCACAGATGCGTAAGGAGAAAATACCGCATCAGGCGCCATTCGCCATTCAGGCTGCG
CAACTGTTGGGAAGGGCGATCGGTGCGGGCCTCTTCGCTATTACGCCAGCTGGCGAAAGGGGGATGTGCT
GCAAGGCGATTAAGTTGGGTA
Features (pLannotate 1.2.2; 16 found; start..end, strand, type, name):
     49..86      -  misc_feature   MCS (fragment): pUC18/19 multiple cloning site
    127..471     +  promoter       CaMV 35S promoter: strong constitutive promoter from cauliflower mosaic virus
    424..470     +  promoter       minimal CaMV 35S promoter: minimal 35S promoter from cauliflower mosaic virus
    576..1295    -  CDS            EGFP: the original enhanced GFP (Yang et al., 1996) mammalian codon-optimized
   1368..1610    +  terminator     NOS terminator: nopaline synthase terminator and poly(A) signal
   1623..1641    -  misc_feature   MCS (fragment): pUC18/19 multiple cloning site
   1674..1690    -  protein_bind   lac operator: The lac repressor binds to the lac operator to inhibit transcription in E. coli. This inhibition can be relieved by adding lactose or isopropyl-β-D-thiogalactopyranoside (IPTG). lac repressor encoded by lacI
   1698..1728    -  promoter       lac promoter: promoter for the E. coli lac operon
   1743..1764    -  protein_bind   CAP binding site: CAP binding activates transcription in the presence of cAMP. E. coli catabolite activator protein
   1777..1869    -  CDS            lacI (fragment): lac repressor; lacI; The lac repressor binds to the lac operator to inhibit transcription in E. coli. This inhibition can be relieved by adding lactose or isopropyl-β-D-thiogalactopyranoside (IPTG).
   2052..2640    -  rep_origin     ori: high-copy-number ColE1/pMB1/pBR322/pUC origin of replication
   2811..3671    -  CDS            AmpR: β-lactamase; bla; confers resistance to ampicillin, carbenicillin, and related antibiotics
   3672..3776    -  promoter       AmpR promoter: bla
   3871..3906    +  CDS            rop (fragment): Rop protein, which maintains plasmids at low copy number; rop
   4008..4107    +  misc_feature   bom (fragment): basis of mobility region from pBR322
   4113..46      -  CDS            lacZα (fragment) (across the origin): LacZα fragment of β-galactosidase; lacZ fragment
