[The description below was written by a language model from this plasmid's Addgene catalogue record and pLannotate feature annotations shown in this document.]
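Description:
INCTbiosyn-p35S-GFP(rc)9 is a plant expression "switch" reporter plasmid built on the high-copy pUC18 backbone. It is propagated in E. coli through the ColE1/pUC-type origin and selected with ampicillin via the β-lactamase (AmpR) gene. Remnants of the pUC cloning region (split MCS fragments, lac promoter/operator, CAP site and lacZα fragments) flank the insert, consistent with the depositor's note that the whole synthesized cassette of promoter, coding sequence and terminator was placed into the backbone. It carries no T-DNA borders, plant selection marker or plant replication element in the annotated features, so it appears to be a simple plasmid for direct delivery rather than a binary vector.

The roughly 1.5 kb payload consists of a CaMV 35S promoter in the forward orientation, an EGFP coding sequence placed in reverse complement, and a downstream NOS terminator and polyadenylation signal. According to the record, the inverted EGFP is flanked by the attB and attP attachment sites of serine integrase 9. These sites are not picked up by the automated annotation, but the unannotated gaps on either side of EGFP would accommodate them. In the starting state the promoter reads the antisense strand of EGFP, so no fluorescent protein is made. When integrase 9 is supplied, recombination between attB and attP is expected to invert the intervening segment, placing EGFP in the sense orientation between promoter and terminator and turning fluorescence on. The construct therefore serves as an OFF-to-ON genetic switch readout for testing integrase 9 activity in plant cells; the record lists Arabidopsis thaliana as the associated species. It belongs to a set of serine-integrase-controlled switches designed for eukaryotic cells.
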