Addgene plasmid #127525: INCTbiosyn-p35S-GFP(rc)9
Purpose: Plasmid has a CaMV 35S promoter in a forward sequence orientation and an inverted EGFP coding sequence (reverse complement) flanked by attB and attP integrase 9 attachment sites.
Depositing lab: Martin Bonamino. Depositing organization: Instituto Nacional de Cancer (INCA). Publication: Genetic switches designed for eukaryotic cells and controlled by serine integrases. Gomide MS, Sales TT, Barros LRC, Limia CG, de Oliveira MA, Florentino LH, Barros LMG, Robledo ML, Jose GPC, Almeida MSM, Lima RN, Rehen SK, Lacorte C, Melo EO, Murad AM, Bonamino MH, Coelho CM, Rech E. Commun Biol. 2020 May 22;3(1):255. doi: 10.1038/s42003-020-0971-8. PubMed 32444777.
Backbone
  Vector backbone: pUC18
  Vector type: Plant Expression
Growth in bacteria
  Bacterial resistance: Ampicillin, 100 μg/mL
  Growth temperature: 37°C
  Growth strain: DH5alpha
  Copy number: High Copy
Gene/Insert
  Gene/Insert name: EGFP reverse complement coding sequence flanked by attB/attP Integrase 9 attachment sites. (alt name: Switch vector INT 9)
  Species: A. thaliana (mustard weed)
  Insert size (bp): 1536
  Cloning method: Unknown
Terms and licenses: Academic/Nonprofit Terms; Industry Terms: Not Available to Industry
Depositor comments: The whole insert (promoter, CDS and terminator) was synthesized and cloned into backbone plasmid. The CaMV 35S promoter sequence is derived from iGEM registry (BBa_K1547006); the EGFP coding sequence from Chiu, W. et al. Curr. Biol. 6, 325-330 (1996); the attB/P integrase 9 attachment sites sequences from Yang, L. et al. Nat. Methods 11, 1261-1266 (2014); and the NOS terminator sequence from pBI426 plasmid of Datla, R.S., et al. Gene 101, 239-246 (1991).
How to cite: INCTbiosyn-p35S-GFP(rc)9 was a gift from Martin Bonamino (Addgene plasmid # 127525 ; http://n2t.net/addgene:127525 ; RRID:Addgene_127525)
